Addgene plasmid #203473: pAG416GAL10-SHV_3CL
Purpose: Expresses SHV 3CL protease from a GAL10 promoter with a URA3 marker
Depositing lab: Alejandro Chavez. Depositing organization: University of California, San Diego (UCSD). Publication: A multiplex method for rapidly identifying viral protease inhibitors. Hong SJ, Resnick SJ, Iketani S, Cha JW, Albert BA, Fazekas CT, Chang CW, Liu H, Dagan S, Abagyan MR, Fajtova P, Culbertson B, Brace B, Reddem ER, Forouhar F, Glickman JF, Balkovec JM, Stockwell BR, Shapiro L, O'Donoghue AJ, Sabo Y, Freundlich JS, Ho DD, Chavez A. Mol Syst Biol. 2025 Feb;21(2):158-172. doi: 10.1038/s44320-024-00082-1. Epub 2025 Jan 6. PubMed 39762652.
Backbone
  Vector backbone: pAG416GAL10-ccdB-6stop
  Vector type: Yeast Expression
  Selectable markers: URA3
Growth in bacteria
  Bacterial resistance: Ampicillin, 100 μg/mL
  Growth temperature: 37°C
  Growth strain: DH5alpha
  Copy number: Unknown
Gene/Insert
  Gene/Insert name: SHV 3CL protease (alt name: Southampton Virus 3CL protease)
  Promoter: GAL10
  Cloning method: Gateway Cloning
  Sequencing primers: 5′ tggggctctttacatttcca
Terms and licenses: Academic/Nonprofit Terms; Industry Terms: Not Available to Industry
How to cite: pAG416GAL10-SHV_3CL was a gift from Alejandro Chavez (Addgene plasmid # 203473 ; http://n2t.net/addgene:203473 ; RRID:Addgene_203473)
