[The description below was written by a language model from this plasmid's Addgene catalogue record and pLannotate feature annotations shown in this document.]
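Description:
pAG416GAL10-SHV_3CL is a yeast expression shuttle plasmid built on the Gateway destination vector pAG416GAL10-ccdB-6stop. In Saccharomyces cerevisiae it is maintained through a CEN/ARS element (CEN6 centromere fused to an autonomously replicating sequence), which normally gives stable, low-copy inheritance, and it is selected through the URA3 auxotrophic marker driven by its own promoter. URA3 can also be counterselected with 5-fluoroorotic acid. In E. coli the plasmid replicates from a high-copy ColE1/pUC-type origin and is selected with ampicillin through the β-lactamase gene. An f1 origin and remnants of the pBluescript-style lac/lacZα region, with T3 and T7 promoters flanking the cassette, are carried over from the parental backbone.

The payload is the 3C-like (3CL) protease of Southampton virus, a human norovirus. The annotation identifies it as a fragment of roughly 540 nt of the viral genome polyprotein. It was inserted by Gateway recombination and is therefore flanked by attB1 and attB2 sites. Transcription is driven by the divergent GAL1,10 promoter region, oriented so that the GAL10 side drives the insert, and it ends at the CYC1 terminator. The promoter is regulated by Gal4, so protease expression is inducible. No epitope tag or reporter fusion is annotated; the very short YPet and lacI matches appear to be incidental annotation hits rather than functional elements.

The associated publication describes a multiplex method for rapidly identifying viral protease inhibitors, which suggests the plasmid supplies controlled expression of this protease in yeast for such screening. The record itself does not describe the assay readout.
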