Features (pLannotate 1.2.2; 24 found; start..end, strand, type, name):
      1..589     +  rep_origin     ori: high-copy-number ColE1/pMB1/pBR322/pUC origin of replication
    772..864     +  CDS            lacI (fragment): lac repressor; lacI; The lac repressor binds to the lac operator to inhibit transcription in E. coli. This inhibition can be relieved by adding lactose or isopropyl-β-D-thiogalactopyranoside (IPTG).
    877..898     +  protein_bind   CAP binding site: CAP binding activates transcription in the presence of cAMP. E. coli catabolite activator protein
    913..943     +  promoter       lac promoter: promoter for the E. coli lac operon
    951..967     +  protein_bind   lac operator: The lac repressor binds to the lac operator to inhibit transcription in E. coli. This inhibition can be relieved by adding lactose or isopropyl-β-D-thiogalactopyranoside (IPTG). lac repressor encoded by lacI
   1012..1030    +  promoter       T3 promoter: promoter for bacteriophage T3 RNA polymerase
   1101..1753    -  promoter       GAL1,10 promoter: GAL1 and GAL10 genes of S. cerevisiae; divergent inducible promoter, regulated by Gal4
   1765..1789    +  CDS            YPet (fragment): yellow fluorescent protein optimized for FRET with CyPet (Nguyen and Daugherty, 2005)
   1827..1851    +  protein_bind   attB1: mutant version of attB; recombination site for the Gateway® BP reaction BP Clonase™
   1860..2402    +  CDS            POLG_SOUV3 (fragment): Experimental evidence at protein level: Swiss-Prot protein existence level 1. RNA-directed RNA polymerase replicates genomic and antigenomic RNA by recognizing replications specific signals. Transcribes also a subgenomic mRNA by initiating RNA synthesis internally on antigenomic RNA. This sgRNA codes for structural proteins. Catalyzes the covalent attachment VPg with viral RNAs (By similarity). From Southampton virus (strain GI/Human/United Kingdom/Southampton/1991) (SHV) (Hu/NV/SHV/1991/UK).
   2407..2431    -  protein_bind   attB2: mutant version of attB; recombination site for the Gateway® BP reaction BP Clonase™
   2435..2482    +  misc_feature   MCS (fragment): pBluescript multiple cloning site
   2483..2730    +  terminator     CYC1 terminator: S. cerevisiae CYC1; transcription terminator for CYC1
   2749..2767    -  promoter       T7 promoter: promoter for bacteriophage T7 RNA polymerase
   2775..2930    +  CDS            lacZα (fragment): LacZα fragment of β-galactosidase; lacZ fragment
   2934..3362    +  rep_origin     f1 ori (sequence partly withheld): f1 bacteriophage origin of replication; arrow indicates direction of (+) strand synthesis
   3390..3441    -  misc_feature   bom (fragment): basis of mobility region from pBR322
   3520..4323    -  CDS            URA3: orotidine-5'-phosphate decarboxylase, required for uracil biosynthesis; S. cerevisiae URA3; yeast auxotrophic marker, counterselectable with 5-fluoroorotic acid (5-FOA)
   4324..4539    -  promoter       URA3 promoter: S. cerevisiae URA3
   4547..4596    -  misc_feature   bom (fragment): basis of mobility region from pBR322
   4698..4733    -  CDS            rop (fragment): Rop protein, which maintains plasmids at low copy number; rop
   4801..5304    -  misc_feature   CEN/ARS: S. cerevisiae CEN6 centromere fused to an autonomously replicating sequence
   5341..5445    +  promoter       AmpR promoter: bla
   5446..6306    +  CDS            AmpR: β-lactamase; bla; confers resistance to ampicillin, carbenicillin, and related antibiotics
>Addgene plasmid #203473 | pAG416GAL10-SHV_3CL | addgene full sequence | sequence record 403571 | Addgene Partial NGS Result
TTGAGATCCTTTTTTTCTGCGCGTAATCTGCTGCTTGCAAACAAAAAAACCACCGCTACCAGCGGTGGTT
TGTTTGCCGGATCAAGAGCTACCAACTCTTTTTCCGAAGGTAACTGGCTTCAGCAGAGCGCAGATACCAA
ATACTGTTCTTCTAGTGTAGCCGTAGTTAGGCCACCACTTCAAGAACTCTGTAGCACCGCCTACATACCT
CGCTCTGCTAATCCTGTTACCAGTGGCTGCTGCCAGTGGCGATAAGTCGTGTCTTACCGGGTTGGACTCA
AGACGATAGTTACCGGATAAGGCGCAGCGGTCGGGCTGAACGGGGGGTTCGTGCACACAGCCCAGCTTGG
AGCGAACGACCTACACCGAACTGAGATACCTACAGCGTGAGCTATGAGAAAGCGCCACGCTTCCCGAAGG
GAGAAAGGCGGACAGGTATCCGGTAAGCGGCAGGGTCGGAACAGGAGAGCGCACGAGGGAGCTTCCAGGG
GGAAACGCCTGGTATCTTTATAGTCCTGTCGGGTTTCGCCACCTCTGACTTGAGCGTCGATTTTTGTGAT
GCTCGTCAGGGGGGCGGAGCCTATGGAAAAACGCCAGCAACGCGGCCTTTTTACGGTTCCTGGCCTTTTG
CTGGCCTTTTGCTCACATGTTCTTTCCTGCGTTATCCCCTGATTCTGTGGATAACCGTATTACCGCCTTT
GAGTGAGCTGATACCGCTCGCCGCAGCCGAACGACCGAGCGCAGCGAGTCAGTGAGCGAGGAAGCGGAAG
AGCGCCCAATACGCAAACCGCCTCTCCCCGCGCGTTGGCCGATTCATTAATGCAGCTGGCACGACAGGTT
TCCCGACTGGAAAGCGGGCAGTGAGCGCAACGCAATTAATGTGAGTTAGCTCACTCATTAGGCACCCCAG
GCTTTACACTTTATGCTTCCGGCTCGTATGTTGTGTGGAATTGTGAGCGGATAACAATTTCACACAGGAA
ACAGCTATGACCATGATTACGCCAAGCGCGCAATTAACCCTCACTAAAGGGAACAAAAGCTGGAGCTCTA
TGACCATGATTACGCCAAGCGGGGTGTGTTGTTGGTGGGTTGGGTGTATAGTTTTTTCTCCTTGACGTTA
AAGTATAGAGGTATATTAACAATTTTTTGTTGATACTTTTATGACATTTGAATAAGAAGTAATACAAACT
GAAAATGTTGAAAGTATTAGTTAAAGTGGTTATGCAGCTTTTCCATTTATATATCTGTTAATAGATCAAA
AATCATCGCTTCGCTGATTAATTACCCCAGAAATAAGGCTAAAAAACTAATCGCATTATCATCCTATGGT
TGTTAATTTGATTCGTTAATTTGAAGGTTTGTGGGGCCAGGTTACTGCCAATTTTTCCTCTTCATAACCA
TAAAAGCTAGTATTGTAGAATCTTTATTGTTCGGAGCAGTGCGGCGCGAGGCACATCTGCGTTTCAGGAA
CGCGACCGGTGAAGACGAGGACGCACGGAGGAGAGTCTTCCGTCGGAGGGCTGTCGCCCGCTCGGCGGCT
TCTAATCCGTACTTCAATATAGCAATGAGCAGTTAAGCGTATTACTGAAAGTTCCAAAGAGAAGGTTTTT
TTAGGCTAAGATAATGGGGCTCTTTACATTTCCACAACATATAAGTAAGATTAGATATGGATATGTATAT
GGTGGTAATGCCATGTAATATGATTATTAAACTTCTTTGCGTCCATCCAAAAAAAAAGTAAGAATTTTTG
AAAATTCAATATAAATGTCTAAAGGTGAAGAATTATTCAGAATTCCAGCTGACCACCGACTAGTGGATCC
CCCATCACAAGTTTGTACAAAAAAGCAGGCTACAAAATGGCGCCCCCCACTTTATGGAGCAGAGTGACAA
AGTTTGGGTCTGGATGGGGTTTCTGGGTCAGCCCTACAGTCTTCATAACCACAACGCACGTTATACCAAC
CAGTGCGAAGGAGTTCTTTGGTGAACCCCTAACCAGCATAGCCATCCACAGGGCTGGTGAGTTTACTCTC
TTCAGGTTTTCAAAGAAAATTAGGCCTGATCTTACAGGTATGATCCTTGAGGAGGGTTGCCCCGAGGGCA
CGGTGTGTTCAGTACTAATAAAGAGGGACTCTGGTGAACTACTGCCATTGGCCGTGAGAATGGGCGCGAT
AGCATCAATGCGCATACAGGGCCGCCTTGTCCATGGGCAATCTGGCATGTTACTCACTGGTGCTAATGCT
AAGGGCATGGATCTTGGAACCATCCCAGGAGACTGTGGGGCTCCTTATGTTTATAAGAGAGCTAATGACT
GGGTGGTCTGTGGTGTGCACGCTGCTGCCACCAAATCAGGCAACACCGTTGTGTGCGCCGTTCAGGCCAG
TGAAGGAGAAACCACGCTTGAATAAAACCCAGCTTTCTTGTACTAAGTGGTGATGGGCTGCAGGAATTCG
ATATCAAGCTTATCGATACCGTCGACCTCGAGTCATGTAATTAGTTATGTCACGCTTACATTCACGCCCT
CCCCCCACATCCGCTCTAACCGAAAAGGAAGGAGTTAGACAACCTGAAGTCTAGGTCCCTATTTATTTTT
TTATAGTTATGTTAGTATTAAGAACGTTATTTATATTTCAAATTTTTCTTTTTTTTCTGTACAGACGCGT
GTACGCATGTAACATTATACTGAAAACCTTGCTTGAGAAGGTTTTGGGACGCTCGAAGGCTTTAATTTGC
GGCCGGTACCCAATTCGCCCTATAGTGAGTCGTATTACGCGCGCTCACTGGCCGTCGTTTTACAACGTCG
TGACTGGGAAAACCCTGGCGTTACCCAACTTAATCGCCTTGCAGCACATCCCCCTTTCGCCAGCTGGCGT
AATAGCGAAGAGGCCCGCACCGATCGCCCTTCCCAACAGTTGCGCAGCCTGAATGGCGAATGG
[124 nt withheld, positions 2934-3057]
C
[91 nt withheld, positions 3059-3149]
A
[49 nt withheld, positions 3151-3199]
CCTTTGACGTTGGAGTCCACGTTCTTT
[37 nt withheld, positions 3227-3263]
ACCCTATCTCGGTCTATTCTTTTGATTTATAAGGGATTTTGCCGATTTCGGCCTATTGGTTAAAAAATGA
GCTGATTTAACAAAAATTTAACGCGAATTTTAACAAAATATTAACGCTTACAATTTCCTGATGCGGTATT
TTCTCCTTACGCATCTGTGCGGTATTTCACACCGCATAGGGTAATAACTGATATAATTAAATTGAAGCTC
TAATTTGTGAGTTTAGTATACATGCATTTACTTATAATACAGTTTTTTAGTTTTGCTGGCCGCATCTTCT
CAAATATGCTTCCCAGCCTGCTTTTCTGTAACGTTCACCCTCTACCTTAGCATCCCTTCCCTTTGCAAAT
AGTCCTCTTCCAACAATAATAATGTCAGATCCTGTAGAGACCACATCATCCACGGTTCTATACTGTTGAC
CCAATGCGTCTCCCTTGTCATCTAAACCCACACCGGGTGTCATAATCAACCAATCGTAACCTTCATCTCT
TCCACCCATGTCTCTTTGAGCAATAAAGCCGATAACAAAATCTTTGTCGCTCTTCGCAATGTCAACAGTA
CCCTTAGTATATTCTCCAGTAGATAGGGAGCCCTTGCATGACAATTCTGCTAACATCAAAAGGCCTCTAG
GTTCCTTTGTTACTTCTTCTGCCGCCTGCTTCAAACCGCTAACAATACCTGGGCCCACCACACCGTGTGC
ATTCGTAATGTCTGCCCATTCTGCTATTCTGTATACACCCGCAGAGTACTGCAATTTGACTGTATTACCA
ATGTCAGCAAATTTTCTGTCTTCGAAGAGTAAAAAATTGTACTTGGCGGATAATGCCTTTAGCGGCTTAA
CTGTGCCCTCCATGGAAAAATCAGTCAAGATATCCACATGTGTTTTTAGTAAACAAATTTTGGGACCTAA
TGCTTCAACTAACTCCAGTAATTCCTTGGTGGTACGAACATCCAATGAAGCACACAAGTTTGTTTGCTTT
TCGTGCATGATATTAAATAGCTTGGCAGCAACAGGACTAGGATGAGTAGCAGCACGTTCCTTATATGTAG
CTTTCGACATGATTTATCTTCGTTTCCTGCAGGTTTTTGTTCTGTGCAGTTGGGTTAAGAATACTGGGCA
ATTTCATGTTTCTTCAACACTACATATGCGTATATATACCAATCTAAGTCTGTGCTCCTTCCTTCGTTCT
TCCTTCTGTTCGGAGATTACCGAATCAAAAAAATTTCAAGGAAACCGAAATCAAAAAAAAGAATAAAAAA
AAAATGATGAATTGAAAAGGTGGTATGGTGCACTCTCAGTACAATCTGCTCTGATGCCGCATAGTTAAGC
CAGCCCCGACACCCGCCAACACCCGCTGACGCGCCCTGACGGGCTTGTCTGCTCCCGGCATCCGCTTACA
GACAAGCTGTGACCGTCTCCGGGAGCTGCATGTGTCAGAGGTTTTCACCGTCATCACCGAAACGCGCGAG
ACGAAAGGGCCTCGTGATACGCCTATTTTTATAGGTTAATGTCATGATAATAATGGTTTCTTAGACGGAT
CGCTTGCCTGTAACTTACACGCGCCTCGTATCTTTTAATGATGGAATAATTTGGGAATTTACTCTGTGTT
TATTTATTTTTATGTTTTGTATTTGGATTTTAGAAAGTAAATAAAGAAGGTAGAAGAGTTACGGAATGAA
GAAAAAAAAATAAACAAAGGTTTAAAAAATTTCAACAAAAAGCGTACTTTACATATATATTTATTAGACA
AGAAAAGCAGATTAAATAGATATACATTCGATTAACGATAAGTAAAATGTAAAATCACAGGATTTTCGTG
TGTGGTCTTCTACACAGACAAGATGAAACAATTCGGCATTAATACCTGAGAGCAGGAAGAGCAAGATAAA
AGGTAGTATTTGTTGGCGATCCCCCTAGAGTCTTTTACATCTTCGGAAAACAAAAACTATTTTTTCTTTA
ATTTCTTTTTTTACTTTCTATTTTTAATTTATATATTTATATTAAAAAATTTAAATTATAATTATTTTTA
TAGCACGTGATGAAAAGGACCCAGGTGGCACTTTTCGGGGAAATGTGCGCGGAACCCCTATTTGTTTATT
TTTCTAAATACATTCAAATATGTATCCGCTCATGAGACAATAACCCTGATAAATGCTTCAATAATATTGA
AAAAGGAAGAGTATGAGTATTCAACATTTCCGTGTCGCCCTTATTCCCTTTTTTGCGGCATTTTGCCTTC
CTGTTTTTGCTCACCCAGAAACGCTGGTGAAAGTAAAAGATGCTGAAGATCAGTTGGGTGCACGAGTGGG
TTACATCGAACTGGATCTCAACAGCGGTAAGATCCTTGAGAGTTTTCGCCCCGAAGAACGTTTTCCAATG
ATGAGCACTTTTAAAGTTCTGCTATGTGGCGCGGTATTATCCCGTATTGACGCCGGGCAAGAGCAACTCG
GTCGCCGCATACACTATTCTCAGAATGACTTGGTTGAGTACTCACCAGTCACAGAAAAGCATCTTACGGA
TGGCATGACAGTAAGAGAATTATGCAGTGCTGCCATAACCATGAGTGATAACACTGCGGCCAACTTACTT
CTGACAACGATCGGAGGACCGAAGGAGCTAACCGCTTTTTTGCACAACATGGGGGATCATGTAACTCGCC
TTGATCGTTGGGAACCGGAGCTGAATGAAGCCATACCAAACGACGAGCGTGACACCACGATGCCTGTAGC
AATGGCAACAACGTTGCGCAAACTATTAACTGGCGAACTACTTACTCTAGCTTCCCGGCAACAATTAATA
GACTGGATGGAGGCGGATAAAGTTGCAGGACCACTTCTGCGCTCGGCCCTTCCGGCTGGCTGGTTTATTG
CTGATAAATCTGGAGCCGGTGAGCGTGGGTCTCGCGGTATCATTGCAGCACTGGGGCCAGATGGTAAGCC
CTCCCGTATCGTAGTTATCTACACGACGGGGAGTCAGGCAACTATGGATGAACGAAATAGACAGATCGCT
GAGATAGGTGCCTCACTGATTAAGCATTGGTAACTGTCAGACCAAGTTTACTCATATATACTTTAGATTG
ATTTAAAACTTCATTTTTAATTTAAAAGGATCTAGGTGAAGATCCTTTTTGATAATCTCATGACCAAAAT
CCCTTAACGTGAGTTTTCGTTCCACTGAGCGTCAGACCCCGTAGAAAAGATCAAAGGATCTTC
